Addgene plasmid #210963: pNLF1-C_DCAF1:1038-1400
Purpose: Mammalian expression of human DCAF1 fragment E1038 to E1400. C-terminal NanoLuc luciferase tag.
Depositing lab: Cheryl Arrowsmith. Depositing organization: University of Toronto. Publication: A Target Class Ligandability Evaluation of WD40 Repeat-Containing Proteins. Ackloo S, Li F, Szewczyk M, Seitova A, Loppnau P, Zeng H, Xu J, Ahmad S, Arnautova YA, Baghaie AJ, Beldar S, Bolotokova A, Centrella PA, Chau I, Clark MA, Cuozzo JW, Dehghani-Tafti S, Disch JS, Dong A, Dumas A, Feng JA, Ghiabi P, Gibson E, Gilmer J, Goldman B, Green SR, Guie MA, Guilinger JP, Harms N, Herasymenko O, Houliston S, Hutchinson A, Kearnes S, Keefe AD, Kimani SW, Kramer T, Kutera M, Kwak HA, Lento C, Li Y, Liu J, Loup J, Machado RAC, Mulhern CJ, Perveen S, Righetto GL, Riley P, Shrestha S, Sigel EA, Silva M, Sintchak MD, Slakman BL, Taylor RD, Thompson J, Torng W, Underkoffler C, von Rechenberg M, Walsh RT, Watson I, Wilson DJ, Wolf E, Yadav M, Yazdi AK, Zhang J, Zhang Y, Santhakumar V, Edwards AM, Barsyte-Lovejoy D, Schapira M, Brown PJ, Halabelian L, Arrowsmith CH. J Med Chem. 2025 Jan 23;68(2):1092-1112. doi: 10.1021/acs.jmedchem.4c02010. Epub 2024 Nov 4. PubMed 39495097.
Backbone
  Vector backbone: pNLF1-C
  Backbone manufacturer: Promega
  Vector type: Mammalian Expression
  Selectable markers: Hygromycin
Growth in bacteria
  Bacterial resistance: Ampicillin, 100 μg/mL
  Growth temperature: 37°C
  Growth strain: DH5alpha
  Copy number: High Copy
Gene/Insert
  Gene/Insert name: DCAF1:E1038-E1400
  Species: H. sapiens (human)
  Insert size (bp): 1089
  Mutation: wild type
  Entrez Gene: DCAF1 (a.k.a. RIP, VPRBP)
  Promoter: CMV
  Tag / fusion protein: NanoLuc luciferase (C terminal on insert)
  Cloning method: Ligation Independent Cloning
  Sequencing primers: 5′ ttacagctcttaaggctagag; 3′ agccggctgtctgtcgccag
Resource information
  A portion of this plasmid was derived from a plasmid made by: Mammalian Gene Collection (BC110371)
Terms and licenses: Academic/Nonprofit Terms; Industry Terms: Not Available to Industry
Depositor comments: 5' Cloning Site: EcoR1 (not destroyed), 3' Cloning Site: Xba1 (not destroyed). C terminal tag: srfgpnscrralgssgvftledfvgdwrqtagynldqvleqggvsslfqnlgvsvtpiqrivlsgenglkidihviipyeglsgdqmgqiekifkvvypvddhhfkvilhygtlvidgvtpnmidyfgrpyegiavfdgkkitvtgtlwngnkiiderlinpdgsllfrvtingvtgwrlcerila.
How to cite: pNLF1-C_DCAF1:1038-1400 was a gift from Cheryl Arrowsmith (Addgene plasmid # 210963 ; http://n2t.net/addgene:210963 ; RRID:Addgene_210963)
