[The description below was written by a language model from this plasmid's Addgene catalogue record and pLannotate feature annotations shown in this document.]
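Description:
pNLF1-C_DCAF1:1038-1400 is a mammalian expression plasmid of about 7 kb built on the commercial pNLF1-C backbone, which is designed for making C-terminal NanoLuc luciferase fusions. It is propagated in E. coli as a high-copy plasmid through a ColE1/pUC-type origin with ampicillin selection (AmpR under its own bla promoter). A ColE1-derived cer site is also annotated and helps keep the plasmid monomeric. For selection in mammalian cells, an SV40 enhancer/early promoter drives the hygromycin phosphotransferase gene (hph), followed by a synthetic polyadenylation signal.

The expression cassette uses the human CMV immediate-early enhancer and promoter followed by a chimeric β-globin/immunoglobulin intron, which generally improves transcript processing and expression. A T7 promoter sits just upstream of the coding region and could support in vitro transcription. The insert is a 1,089 bp wild-type fragment of human DCAF1 (also called VPRBP), covering residues E1038 to E1400. It was derived from a Mammalian Gene Collection clone and introduced by ligation-independent cloning, with the flanking EcoRI and XbaI sites retained. It is followed by a short linker and a human codon-optimized NanoLuc coding sequence, and an SV40 poly(A) signal lies downstream of the cassette. Several short annotated fragments (SET1, T7 terminator, large T antigen, M13 ori, bom, tnpA) are probably partial sequence matches in the backbone rather than functional elements.

The stated purpose is mammalian expression of this DCAF1 fragment with a C-terminal NanoLuc tag. The associated publication evaluates the ligandability of WD40 repeat proteins. A luminescent fusion of this kind is suited to cell-based assays such as bioluminescence energy transfer measurements of ligand engagement, although the record does not name a specific assay.
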