Features (pLannotate 1.2.2; 20 found; start..end, strand, type, name):
    140..517     +  enhancer       CMV enhancer: human cytomegalovirus immediate early enhancer
    519..718     +  promoter       CMV promoter: human cytomegalovirus (CMV) immediate early promoter
    857..989     +  intron         chimeric intron: chimera between introns from human β-globin and immunoglobulin heavy chain genes
   1033..1051    +  promoter       T7 promoter: promoter for bacteriophage T7 RNA polymerase
   1088..2176    +  CDS            DCAF1 (fragment): DCAF1_HUMAN - Also known as KIAA0800, RIP, VPRBP. Experimental evidence at protein level: Swiss-Prot protein existence level 1. (Microbial infection) In case of infection by HIV-2 virus, it is recruited by HIV-2 Vpx in order to hijack the CUL4A-RBX1-DDB1- DCAF1/VPRBP function leading to enhanced efficiency of macrophage infection and promotion of the replication of cognate primate lentiviruses in cells of monocyte/macrophage lineage. From Homo sapiens (Human).
   2225..2737    +  CDS            Nluc: NanoLuc® luciferase human codon-optimized
   2770..2819    +  CDS            SET1 (fragment): solubility-enhancement tag derived from T7 phage gene 10B
   2827..2846    +  terminator     T7 terminator (fragment): transcription terminator for bacteriophage T7 RNA polymerase
   2868..2989    -  polyA_signal   SV40 poly(A) signal: SV40 polyadenylation signal
   3012..3080    -  CDS            large T antigen (fragment): large T antigen from SV40 (simian virus 40)
   3085..3117    +  rep_origin     M13 ori (fragment): M13 bacteriophage origin of replication; arrow indicates direction of (+) strand synthesis
   3118..3169    -  misc_feature   bom (fragment): basis of mobility region from pBR322
   3234..3591    +  promoter       SV40 promoter: SV40 enhancer and early promoter
   3622..4644    +  CDS            hph: KHYB_ECOLX - Experimental evidence at protein level: Swiss-Prot protein existence level 1. The aminoglycoside phosphotransferases achieve inactivation of their antibiotic substrates by phosphorylation. Only phosphorylates hygromycin and closely related compounds such as demethyl analogs and destomycin. From Escherichia coli.
   4683..4731    +  polyA_signal   poly(A) signal: synthetic polyadenylation signal
   4752..4844    -  CDS            tnpA (fragment): TN5P_ECOLX - Also known as tnp. Experimental evidence at protein level: Swiss-Prot protein existence level 1. Mediates transposition of transposon Tn5 by a 'cut and paste' mechanism. First, the monomeric transposase binds the 19 bp inverted DNA repeats flanking the transposon. Then, dimerization of the DNA- bound transposase creates a synaptic DNA complex. After nicking of the first DNA strand, excision of the transposon proceeds through a series of intermediates. The transposase then mediates the insertion of the transposon at a new site by strand transfer. The activity of the wild- type tran
   4887..4991    +  promoter       AmpR promoter: bla
   4992..5852    +  CDS            AmpR: β-lactamase; bla; confers resistance to ampicillin, carbenicillin, and related antibiotics
   6010..6598    -  rep_origin     ori: high-copy-number ColE1/pMB1/pBR322/pUC origin of replication
   6714..6997    +  misc_feature   cer region: ColE1-derived recombination site that helps to maintain plasmids as monomers
>Addgene plasmid #210963 | pNLF1-C_DCAF1:1038-1400 | addgene full sequence | sequence record 423302 | Addgene NGS Result
TCAATATTGGCCATTAGCCATATTATTCATTGGTTATATAGCATAAATCAATATTGGCTATTGGCCATTG
CATACGTTGTATCTATATCATAATATGTACATTTATATTGGCTCATGTCCAATATGACCGCCATGTTGGC
ATTGATTATTGACTAGTTATTAATAGTAATCAATTACGGGGTCATTAGTTCATAGCCCATATATGGAGTT
CCGCGTTACATAACTTACGGTAAATGGCCCGCCTGGCTGACCGCCCAACGACCCCCGCCCATTGACGTCA
ATAATGACGTATGTTCCCATAGTAACGCCAATAGGGACTTTCCATTGACGTCAATGGGTGGAGTATTTAC
GGTAAACTGCCCACTTGGCAGTACATCAAGTGTATCATATGCCAAGTCCGCCCCCTATTGACGTCAATGA
CGGTAAATGGCCCGCCTGGCATTATGCCCAGTACATGACCTTACGGGACTTTCCTACTTGGCAGTACATC
TACGTATTAGTCATCGCTATTACCATGGTGATGCGGTTTTGGCAGTACACCAATGGGCGTGGATAGCGGT
TTGACTCACGGGGATTTCCAAGTCTCCACCCCATTGACGTCAATGGGAGTTTGTTTTGGCACCAAAATCA
ACGGGACTTTCCAAAATGTCGTAATAACCCCGCCCCGTTGACGCAAATGGGCGGTAGGCGTGTACGGTGG
GAGGTCTATATAAGCAGAGCTGGTTTAGTGAACCGTCAGATCACTAGAAGCTTTATTGCGGTAGTTTATC
ACAGTTAAATTGCTAACGCAGTCAGTGCTTCTGACACAACAGTCTCGAACTTAAGCTGCAGAAGTTGGTC
GTGAGGCACTGGGCAGGTAAGTATCAAGGTTACAAGACAGGTTTAAGGAGACCAATAGAAACTGGGCTTG
TCGAGACAGAGAAGACTCTTGCGTTTCTGATAGGCACCTATTGGTCTTACTGACATCCACTTTGCCTTTC
TCTCCACAGGTGTCCACTCCCAGTTCAATTACAGCTCTTAAGGCTAGAGTATTAATACGACTCACTATAG
GGCTAGCAAAGCGATCGCTTCCGAATTCGCCACCATGGAGCCAAAACAGAGGCGGCAAGCGCCAATAAAC
TTTACGTCAAGGCTAAACCGCAGGGCATCATTTCCAAAGTATGGAGGGGTGGATGGCGGATGCTTTGATA
GGCACCTTATCTTTAGCAGATTCCGTCCTATTTCAGTGTTCCGGGAAGCCAATGAAGATGAGAGTGGCTT
CACCTGCTGTGCATTCTCAGCACGGGAGCGGTTCCTGATGCTTGGCACCTGCACAGGGCAGCTGAAGCTC
TATAATGTGTTTAGTGGACAGGAGGAGGCCAGCTATAACTGTCACAACTCAGCCATCACACATCTTGAAC
CTTCCAGGGATGGGTCCTTGCTGCTGACATCTGCTACTTGGAGCCAGCCTTTGTCTGCACTTTGGGGAAT
GAAGTCAGTATTTGATATGAAGCATTCCTTCACAGAAGATCACTATGTTGAGTTCAGTAAGCACTCCCAG
GATCGGGTCATCGGCACAAAAGGAGACATTGCCCACATTTATGATATTCAGACTGGCAACAAGCTGTTGA
CTCTGTTTAACCCAGATCTTGCCAACAACTACAAGAGGAACTGTGCCACCTTTAATCCTACAGATGATCT
TGTCTTAAATGATGGCGTCCTCTGGGATGTCCGCTCTGCACAGGCCATCCACAAGTTTGACAAGTTCAAT
ATGAACATCAGTGGTGTTTTCCATCCAAATGGACTGGAGGTGATCATTAATACTGAGATTTGGGACCTTC
GAACTTTTCATCTTTTGCATACTGTTCCCGCTCTGGATCAGTGTCGCGTGGTGTTCAATCACACGGGAAC
AGTGATGTATGGAGCTATGTTGCAGGCAGATGATGAAGATGACTTAATGGAAGAGAGGATGAAAAGCCCC
TTTGGGTCATCCTTCCGAACATTTAATGCAACTGACTACAAACCTATAGCAACCATTGATGTGAAACGGA
ACATCTTTGACCTGTGTACAGACACCAAAGACTGCTATCTTGCTGTCATTGAGAATCAAGGCAGCATGGA
TGCCCTGAACATGGACACAGTATGCAGGCTGTATGAAGTGGGCAGGCAGCGTCTGGCAGAGGATGAGGAT
GAAGAGTCTAGATTTGGGCCCAATTCCTGCAGGCGAGCTCTCGGCTCGAGCGGCGTCTTCACACTCGAAG
ATTTCGTTGGGGACTGGCGACAGACAGCCGGCTACAACCTGGACCAAGTCCTTGAACAGGGAGGTGTGTC
CAGTTTGTTTCAGAATCTCGGGGTGTCCGTAACTCCGATCCAAAGGATTGTCCTGAGCGGTGAAAATGGG
CTGAAGATCGACATCCATGTCATCATCCCGTATGAAGGTCTGAGCGGCGACCAAATGGGCCAGATCGAAA
AAATTTTTAAGGTGGTGTACCCTGTGGATGATCATCACTTTAAGGTGATCCTGCACTATGGCACACTGGT
AATCGACGGGGTTACGCCGAACATGATCGACTATTTCGGACGGCCGTATGAAGGCATCGCCGTGTTCGAC
GGCAAAAAGATCACTGTAACAGGGACCCTGTGGAACGGCAACAAAATTATCGACGAGCGCCTGATCAACC
CCGACGGCTCCCTGCTGTTCCGAGTAACCATCAACGGAGTGACCGGCTGGCGGCTGTGCGAACGCATTCT
GGCGTAAGGCCGCGACTCTAGGGCATGCAAGCTGATCCGGCTGCTAACAAAGCCCGAAAGGAAGCTGAGT
TGGCTGCTGCCACCGCTGAGCAATAACTAGCATAACCCCTTGGGGCGGCCGCTTCGAGCAGACATGATAA
GATACATTGATGAGTTTGGACAAACCACAACTAGAATGCAGTGAAAAAAATGCTTTATTTGTGAAATTTG
TGATGCTATTGCTTTATTTGTAACCATTATAAGCTGCAATAAACAAGTTAACAACAACAATTGCATTCAT
TTTATGTTTCAGGTTCAGGGGGAGATGTGGGAGGTTTTTTTAAGCAAGTAAAACCTCTACAAATGTGGTA
AAATCGAATTTTAACAAAATATTAACGCTTACAATTTCCTGATGCGGTATTTTCTCCTTACGCATCTGTG
CGGTATTTCACACCGCATACGCGGATCTGCGCAGCACCATGGCCTGAAATAACCTCTGAAAGAGGAACTT
GGTTAGGTACCTTCTGAGGCGGAAAGAACCAGCTGTGGAATGTGTGTCAGTTAGGGTGTGGAAAGTCCCC
AGGCTCCCCAGCAGGCAGAAGTATGCAAAGCATGCATCTCAATTAGTCAGCAACCAGGTGTGGAAAGTCC
CCAGGCTCCCCAGCAGGCAGAAGTATGCAAAGCATGCATCTCAATTAGTCAGCAACCATAGTCCCGCCCC
TAACTCCGCCCATCCCGCCCCTAACTCCGCCCAGTTCCGCCCATTCTCCGCCCCATGGCTGACTAATTTT
TTTTATTTATGCAGAGGCCGAGGCCGCCTCGGCCTCTGAGCTATTCCAGAAGTAGTGAGGAGGCTTTTTT
GGAGGCCTAGGCTTTTGCAAAAAGCTCGATTCTTCTGACACTAGCGCCACCATGAAGAAGCCCGAACTCA
CCGCTACCAGCGTTGAAAAATTTCTCATCGAGAAGTTCGACAGTGTGAGCGACCTGATGCAGTTGTCGGA
GGGCGAAGAGAGCCGAGCCTTCAGCTTCGATGTCGGCGGACGCGGCTATGTACTGCGGGTGAATAGCTGC
GCTGATGGCTTCTACAAAGACCGCTACGTGTACCGCCACTTCGCCAGCGCTGCACTACCCATCCCCGAAG
TGTTGGACATCGGCGAGTTCAGCGAGAGCCTGACATACTGCATCAGTAGACGCGCCCAAGGCGTTACTCT
CCAAGACCTCCCCGAAACAGAGCTGCCTGCTGTGTTACAGCCTGTCGCCGAAGCTATGGATGCTATTGCC
GCCGCCGACCTCAGTCAAACCAGCGGCTTCGGCCCATTCGGGCCCCAAGGCATCGGCCAGTACACAACCT
GGCGGGATTTCATTTGCGCCATTGCTGATCCCCATGTCTACCACTGGCAGACCGTGATGGACGACACCGT
GTCCGCCAGCGTAGCTCAAGCCCTGGACGAACTGATGCTGTGGGCCGAAGACTGTCCCGAGGTGCGCCAC
CTCGTCCATGCCGACTTCGGCAGCAACAACGTCCTGACCGACAACGGCCGCATCACCGCCGTAATCGACT
GGTCCGAAGCTATGTTCGGGGACAGTCAGTACGAGGTGGCCAACATCTTCTTCTGGCGGCCCTGGCTGGC
TTGCATGGAGCAGCAGACTCGCTACTTCGAGCGCCGGCATCCCGAGCTGGCCGGCAGCCCTCGTCTGCGA
GCCTACATGCTGCGCATCGGCCTGGATCAGCTCTACCAGAGCCTCGTGGACGGCAACTTCGACGATGCTG
CCTGGGCTCAAGGCCGCTGCGATGCCATCGTCCGCAGCGGGGCCGGCACCGTCGGTCGCACACAAATCGC
TCGCCGGAGCGCAGCCGTATGGACCGACGGCTGCGTCGAGGTGCTGGCCGACAGCGGCAACCGCCGGCCC
AGTACACGACCGCGCGCTAAGGAGGTAGGTCGAGTTTAGACTCTAGCCATCACGATGGCCGCAATAAAAT
ATCTTTATTTTCATTACATCTGTGTGTTGGTTTTTTGTGTGAATCGATAGCGATAAGGATCCTCTTTGCG
CTTGCGTTTTCCCTTGTCCAGATAGCCCAGTAGCTGACATTCATCCGGGGTCAGCACCGTTTCTGCGGAC
TGGCTTTCTACGTAATGGTTTCTTAGACGTCAGGTGGCACTTTTCGGGGAAATGTGCGCGGAACCCCTAT
TTGTTTATTTTTCTAAATACATTCAAATATGTATCCGCTCATGAGACAATAACCCTGATAAATGCTTCAA
TAATATTGAAAAAGGAAGAGTATGAGTATTCAACATTTCCGTGTCGCCCTTATTCCCTTTTTTGCGGCAT
TTTGCCTTCCTGTTTTTGCTCACCCAGAAACGCTGGTGAAAGTAAAAGATGCTGAAGATCAGTTGGGTGC
ACGAGTGGGTTACATCGAACTGGATCTCAACAGCGGTAAGATCCTTGAGAGTTTTCGCCCCGAAGAACGT
TTTCCAATGATGAGCACTTTCAAAGTTCTGCTATGTGGCGCGGTATTATCCCGTATTGACGCCGGGCAAG
AGCAACTCGGTCGCCGCATACACTATTCTCAGAATGACTTGGTTGAGTACTCACCAGTCACAGAAAAGCA
TCTTACGGATGGCATGACAGTAAGAGAATTATGCAGTGCTGCCATAACCATGAGTGATAACACTGCGGCC
AACTTACTTCTGACAACTATCGGAGGACCGAAGGAGCTAACCGCTTTTTTGCACAACATGGGGGATCATG
TAACTCGCCTTGATCGTTGGGAACCGGAGCTGAATGAAGCCATACCAAACGACGAGCGTGACACCACGAT
GCCTGTAGCAATGGCAACAACGTTGCGCAAACTATTAACTGGCGAACTACTTACTCTAGCTTCCCGGCAA
CAATTAATAGACTGGATGGAGGCGGATAAAGTTGCAGGACCACTTCTGCGCTCGGCCCTTCCGGCTGGCT
GGTTTATTGCTGATAAATCTGGAGCCGGTGAGCGTGGGTCTCGCGGTATCATTGCAGCACTGGGGCCAGA
TGGTAAGCCCTCCCGTATCGTAGTTATCTACACGACGGGGAGTCAGGCAACTATGGATGAACGAAATAGA
CAGATCGCTGAGATAGGTGCCTCACTGATTAAGCATTGGTAATTCGAAATGACCGACCAAGCGACGCCCA
ACCGGTATCAGCTCACTCAAAGGCGGTAATACGGTTATCCACAGAATCAGGGGATAACGCAGGAAAGAAC
ATGTGAGCAAAAGGCCAGCAAAAGGCCAGGAACCGTAAAAAGGCCGCGTTGCTGGCGTTTTTCCATAGGC
TCCGCCCCCCTGACGAGCATCACAAAAATCGACGCTCAAGTCAGAGGTGGCGAAACCCGACAGGACTATA
AAGATACCAGGCGTTTCCCCCTGGAAGCTCCCTCGTGCGCTCTCCTGTTCCGACCCTGCCGCTTACCGGA
TACCTGTCCGCCTTTCTCCCTTCGGGAAGCGTGGCGCTTTCTCATAGCTCACGCTGTAGGTATCTCAGTT
CGGTGTAGGTCGTTCGCTCCAAGCTGGGCTGTGTGCACGAACCCCCCGTTCAGCCCGACCGCTGCGCCTT
ATCCGGTAACTATCGTCTTGAGTCCAACCCGGTAAGACACGACTTATCGCCACTGGCAGCAGCCACTGGT
AACAGGATTAGCAGAGCGAGGTATGTAGGCGGTGCTACAGAGTTCTTGAAGTGGTGGCCTAACTACGGCT
ACACTAGAAGGACAGTATTTGGTATCTGCGCTCTGCTGAAGCCAGTTACCTTCGGAAAAAGAGTTGGTAG
CTCTTGATCCGGCAAACAAACCACCGCTGGTAGCGGTGGTTTTTTTGTTTGCAAGCAGCAGATTACGCGC
AGAAAAAAAGGATTTCAAGAAGATCCTTTGATCTTTTCTACGGGGTCTGACGCTCAGTGGAACGAAAACT
CACGTTAAGGGATTTTGGTCATGAGATTATCAAAAAGGATCTTCACCTAGATCCTTTTATAGTCCGGAAA
TACAGGAACGCACGCTGGATGGCCCTTCGCTGGGATGGTGAAACCATGAAAAATGGCAGCTTCAGTGGAT
TAAGTGGGGGTAATGTGGCCTGTACCCTCTGGTTGCATAGGTATTCATACGGTTAAAATTTATCAGGCGC
GATTGCGGCAGTTTTTCGGGTGGTTTGTTGCCATTTTTACCTGTCTGCTGCCGTGATCGCGCTGAACGCG
TTTTAGCGGTGCGTACAATTAAGGGATTATGGTAAATCCACTTACTGTCTGCCCTCGTAGCCATCGAGAT
AAACCGCAGTACTCCGGCCACGATGCGTCCGGCGTAGAGGATCGAGATCT
