>Addgene plasmid #210963 | pNLF1-C_DCAF1:1038-1400 | depositor partial sequence | sequence record 411406 | Insert sequence
ATGGAGCCAAAACAGAGGCGGCAAGCGCCAATAAACTTTACGTCAAGGCTAAACCGCAGGGCATCATTTC
CAAAGTATGGAGGGGTGGATGGCGGATGCTTTGATAGGCACCTTATCTTTAGCAGATTCCGTCCTATTTC
AGTGTTCCGGGAAGCCAATGAAGATGAGAGTGGCTTCACCTGCTGTGCATTCTCAGCACGGGAGCGGTTC
CTGATGCTTGGCACCTGCACAGGGCAGCTGAAGCTCTATAATGTGTTTAGTGGACAGGAGGAGGCCAGCT
ATAACTGTCACAACTCAGCCATCACACATCTTGAACCTTCCAGGGATGGGTCCTTGCTGCTGACATCTGC
TACTTGGAGCCAGCCTTTGTCTGCACTTTGGGGAATGAAGTCAGTATTTGATATGAAGCATTCCTTCACA
GAAGATCACTATGTTGAGTTCAGTAAGCACTCCCAGGATCGGGTCATCGGCACAAAAGGAGACATTGCCC
ACATTTATGATATTCAGACTGGCAACAAGCTGTTGACTCTGTTTAACCCAGATCTTGCCAACAACTACAA
GAGGAACTGTGCCACCTTTAATCCTACAGATGATCTTGTCTTAAATGATGGCGTCCTCTGGGATGTCCGC
TCTGCACAGGCCATCCACAAGTTTGACAAGTTCAATATGAACATCAGTGGTGTTTTCCATCCAAATGGAC
TGGAGGTGATCATTAATACTGAGATTTGGGACCTTCGAACTTTTCATCTTTTGCATACTGTTCCCGCTCT
GGATCAGTGTCGCGTGGTGTTCAATCACACGGGAACAGTGATGTATGGAGCTATGTTGCAGGCAGATGAT
GAAGATGACTTAATGGAAGAGAGGATGAAAAGCCCCTTTGGGTCATCCTTCCGAACATTTAATGCAACTG
ACTACAAACCTATAGCAACCATTGATGTGAAACGGAACATCTTTGACCTGTGTACAGACACCAAAGACTG
CTATCTTGCTGTCATTGAGAATCAAGGCAGCATGGATGCCCTGAACATGGACACAGTATGCAGGCTGTAT
GAAGTGGGCAGGCAGCGTCTGGCAGAGGATGAGGATGAAGAG
